>Addgene plasmid #156176 | pLenti-PGK-flag-RAP1B-N17-neo | addgene full sequence | sequence record 308417 | Addgene NGS Result
AGGTGGCACTTTTCGGGGAAATGTGCGCGGAACCCCTATTTGTTTATTTTTCTAAATACATTCAAATATG
TATCCGCTCATGAGACAATAACCCTGATAAATGCTTCAATAATATTGAAAAAGGAAGAGTATGAGTATTC
AACATTTCCGTGTCGCCCTTATTCCCTTTTTTGCGGCATTTTGCCTTCCTGTTTTTGCTCACCCAGAAAC
GCTGGTGAAAGTAAAAGATGCTGAAGATCAGTTGGGTGCACGAGTGGGTTACATCGAACTGGATCTCAAC
AGCGGTAAGATCCTTGAGAGTTTTCGCCCCGAAGAACGTTTTCCAATGATGAGCACTTTTAAAGTTCTGC
TATGTGGCGCGGTATTATCCCGTATTGACGCCGGGCAAGAGCAACTCGGTCGCCGCATACACTATTCTCA
GAATGACTTGGTTGAGTACTCACCAGTCACAGAAAAGCATCTTACGGATGGCATGACAGTAAGAGAATTA
TGCAGTGCTGCCATAACCATGAGTGATAACACTGCGGCCAACTTACTTCTGACAACGATCGGAGGACCGA
AGGAGCTAACCGCTTTTTTGCACAACATGGGGGATCATGTAACTCGCCTTGATCGTTGGGAACCGGAGCT
GAATGAAGCCATACCAAACGACGAGCGTGACACCACGATGCCTGTAGCAATGGCAACAACGTTGCGCAAA
CTATTAACTGGCGAACTACTTACTCTAGCTTCCCGGCAACAATTAATAGACTGGATGGAGGCGGATAAAG
TTGCAGGACCACTTCTGCGCTCGGCCCTTCCGGCTGGCTGGTTTATTGCTGATAAATCTGGAGCCGGTGA
GCGTGGGTCTCGCGGTATCATTGCAGCACTGGGGCCAGATGGTAAGCCCTCCCGTATCGTAGTTATCTAC
ACGACGGGGAGTCAGGCAACTATGGATGAACGAAATAGACAGATCGCTGAGATAGGTGCCTCACTGATTA
AGCATTGGTAACTGTCAGACCAAGTTTACTCATATATACTTTAGATTGATTTAAAACTTCATTTTTAATT
TAAAAGGATCTAGGTGAAGATCCTTTTTGATAATCTCATGACCAAAATCCCTTAACGTGAGTTTTCGTTC
CACTGAGCGTCAGACCCCGTAGAAAAGATCAAAGGATCTTCTTGAGATCCTTTTTTTCTGCGCGTAATCT
GCTGCTTGCAAACAAAAAAACCACCGCTACCAGCGGTGGTTTGTTTGCCGGATCAAGAGCTACCAACTCT
TTTTCCGAAGGTAACTGGCTTCAGCAGAGCGCAGATACCAAATACTGTTCTTCTAGTGTAGCCGTAGTTA
GGCCACCACTTCAAGAACTCTGTAGCACCGCCTACATACCTCGCTCTGCTAATCCTGTTACCAGTGGCTG
CTGCCAGTGGCGATAAGTCGTGTCTTACCGGGTTGGACTCAAGACGATAGTTACCGGATAAGGCGCAGCG
GTCGGGCTGAACGGGGGGTTCGTGCACACAGCCCAGCTTGGAGCGAACGACCTACACCGAACTGAGATAC
CTACAGCGTGAGCTATGAGAAAGCGCCACGCTTCCCGAAGGGAGAAAGGCGGACAGGTATCCGGTAAGCG
GCAGGGTCGGAACAGGAGAGCGCACGAGGGAGCTTCCAGGGGGAAACGCCTGGTATCTTTATAGTCCTGT
CGGGTTTCGCCACCTCTGACTTGAGCGTCGATTTTTGTGATGCTCGTCAGGGGGGCGGAGCCTATGGAAA
AACGCCAGCAACGCGGCCTTTTTACGGTTCCTGGCCTTTTGCTGGCCTTTTGCTCACATGTTCTTTCCTG
CGTTATCCCCTGATTCTGTGGATAACCGTATTACCGCCTTTGAGTGAGCTGATACCGCTCGCCGCAGCCG
AACGACCGAGCGCAGCGAGTCAGTGAGCGAGGAAGCGGAAGAGCGCCCAATACGCAAACCGCCTCTCCCC
GCGCGTTGGCCGATTCATTAATGCAGCTGGCACGACAGGTTTCCCGACTGGAAAGCGGGCAGTGAGCGCA
ACGCAATTAATGTGAGTTAGCTCACTCATTAGGCACCCCAGGCTTTACACTTTATGCTTCCGGCTCGTAT
GTTGTGTGGAATTGTGAGCGGATAACAATTTCACACAGGAAACAGCTATGACCATGATTACGCCAAGCGC
GCAATTAACCCTCACTAAAGGGAACAAAAGCTGGAGCTGCAAGCTTAATGTAGTCTTATGCAATACTCTT
GTAGTCTTGCAACATGGTAACGATGAGTTAGCAACATGCCTTACAAGGAGAGAAAAAGCACCGTGCATGC
CGATTGGTGGAAGTAAGGTGGTACGATCGTGCCTTATTAGGAAGGCAACAGACGGGTCTGACATGGATTG
GACGAACCACTGAATTGCCGCATTGCAGAGATATTGTATTTAAGTGCCTAGCTCGATACATAAACGGGTC
TCTCTGGTTAGACCAGATCTGAGCCTGGGAGCTCTCTGGCTAACTAGGGAACCCACTGCTTAAGCCTCAA
TAAAGCTTGCCTTGAGTGCTTCAAGTAGTGTGTGCCCGTCTGTTGTGTGACTCTGGTAACTAGAGATCCC
TCAGACCCTTTTAGTCAGTGTGGAAAATCTCTAGCAGTGGCGCCCGAACAGGGACTTGAAAGCGAAAGGG
AAACCAGAGGAGCTCTCTCGACGCAGGACTCGGCTTGCTGAAGCGCGCACGGCAAGAGGCGAGGGGCGGC
GACTGGTGAGTACGCCAAAAATTTTGACTAGCGGAGGCTAGAAGGAGAGAGATGGGTGCGAGAGCGTCAG
TATTAAGCGGGGGAGAATTAGATCGCGATGGGAAAAAATTCGGTTAAGGCCAGGGGGAAAGAAAAAATAT
AAATTAAAACATATAGTATGGGCAAGCAGGGAGCTAGAACGATTCGCAGTTAATCCTGGCCTGTTAGAAA
CATCAGAAGGCTGTAGACAAATACTGGGACAGCTACAACCATCCCTTCAGACAGGATCAGAAGAACTTAG
ATCATTATATAATACAGTAGCAACCCTCTATTGTGTGCATCAAAGGATAGAGATAAAAGACACCAAGGAA
GCTTTAGACAAGATAGAGGAAGAGCAAAACAAAAGTAAGACCACCGCACAGCAAGCGGCCGCTGATCTTC
AGACCTGGAGGAGGAGATATGAGGGACAATTGGAGAAGTGAATTATATAAATATAAAGTAGTAAAAATTG
AACCATTAGGAGTAGCACCCACCAAGGCAAAGAGAAGAGTGGTGCAGAGAGAAAAAAGAGCAGTGGGAAT
AGGAGCTTTGTTCCTTGGGTTCTTGGGAGCAGCAGGAAGCACTATGGGCGCAGCGTCAATGACGCTGACG
GTACAGGCCAGACAATTATTGTCTGGTATAGTGCAGCAGCAGAACAATTTGCTGAGGGCTATTGAGGCGC
AACAGCATCTGTTGCAACTCACAGTCTGGGGCATCAAGCAGCTCCAGGCAAGAATCCTGGCTGTGGAAAG
ATACCTAAAGGATCAACAGCTCCTGGGGATTTGGGGTTGCTCTGGAAAACTCATTTGCACCACTGCTGTG
CCTTGGAATGCTAGTTGGAGTAATAAATCTCTGGAACAGATTTGGAATCACACGACCTGGATGGAGTGGG
ACAGAGAAATTAACAATTACACAAGCTTAATACACTCCTTAATTGAAGAATCGCAAAACCAGCAAGAAAA
GAATGAACAAGAATTATTGGAATTAGATAAATGGGCAAGTTTGTGGAATTGGTTTAACATAACAAATTGG
CTGTGGTATATAAAATTATTCATAATGATAGTAGGAGGCTTGGTAGGTTTAAGAATAGTTTTTGCTGTAC
TTTCTATAGTGAATAGAGTTAGGCAGGGATATTCACCATTATCGTTTCAGACCCACCTCCCAACCCCGAG
GGGACCCGACAGGCCCGAAGGAATAGAAGAAGAAGGTGGAGAGAGAGACAGAGACAGATCCATTCGATTA
GTGAACGGATCTCGACGGTATCGGTTAACTTTTAAAAGAAAAGGGGGGATTGGGGGGTACAGTGCAGGGG
AAAGAATAGTAGACATAATAGCAACAGACATACAAACTAAAGAATTACAAAAACAAATTACAAAAATTCA
AAATTTTATCGATCACGAGACTAGCCTCGAGAAGCTTGATATCGAATTCCACGGGGTTGGGGTTGCGCCT
TTTCCAAGGCAGCCCTGGGTTTGCGCAGGGACGCGGCTGCTCTGGGCGTGGTTCCGGGAAACGCAGCGGC
GCCGACCCTGGGTCTCGCACATTCTTCACGTCCGTTCGCAGCGTCACCCGGATCTTCGCCGCTACCCTTG
TGGGCCCCCCGGCGACGCTTCCTGCTCCGCCCCTAAGTCGGGAAGGTTCCTTGCGGTTCGCGGCGTGCCG
GACGTGACAAACGGAAGCCGCACGTCTCACTAGTACCCTCGCAGACGGACAGCGCCAGGGAGCAATGGCA
GCGCGCCGACCGCGATGGGCTGTGGCCAATAGCGGCTGCTCAGCAGGGCGCGCCGAGAGCAGCGGCCGGG
AAGGGGCGGTGCGGGAGGCGGGGTGTGGGGCGGTAGTGTGGGCCCTGTTCCTGCCCGCGCGGTGTTCCGC
ATTCTGCAAGCCTCCGGAGCGCACGTCGGCAGTCGGCTCCCTCGTTGACCGAATCACCGACCTCTCTCCC
CAGGGGGATCCACCGGTTCGTCGACTAGTCCAGTGTGGTGGAATTCTGCAGATATCAACAAGTTTGTACA
AAAAAGCAGGCTCCGCGGCCGCCCCCTTCACCCTCGGATCCGCCACCATGGACTACAAGGACGACGATGA
CAAGGACTACAAGGACGACGATGACAAGAATTCTCGTGAGTATAAGCTAGTCGTTCTTGGCTCTGGAGGC
GTTGGAAAAAATGCTCTGACTGTACAGTTTGTTCAAGGAATTTTTGTTGAAAAATATGATCCTACGATAG
AAGATTCTTATAGAAAGCAAGTTGAAGTAGATGCACAGCAGTGTATGCTTGAAATCTTGGATACTGCAGG
AACGGAACAATTCACAGCAATGAGGGATTTGTACATGAAAAATGGACAAGGCTTTGCGTTAGTTTATTCC
ATCACAGCACAGTCCACATTTAATGATTTACAAGATCTGAGAGAACAGATACTTCGAGTTAAAGACACGG
ATGATGTTCCAATGATTCTGGTTGGTAATAAGTGTGACTTGGAAGATGAAAGAGTTGTAGGAAAGGAACA
AGGTCAAAATCTAGCAAGACAGTGGAACAACTGTGCATTCTTAGAATCCTCTGCAAAATCAAAAATAAAT
GTTAATGAGATCTTTTATGACCTAGTGCGACAAATTAACAGAAAAACTCCAGTGCCTGGGAAGGCCCGCA
AAAAGTCATCATGTCAGCTGCTTTAATCTAGAGGGAAGGGTGGGCGCGCCGACCCAGCTTTCTTGTACAA
AGTGGTTGATATCCAGCACAGTGGCGGCCGCTCGACAATCAACCTCTGGATTACAAAATTTGTGAAAGAT
TGACTGGTATTCTTAACTATGTTGCTCCTTTTACGCTATGTGGATACGCTGCTTTAATGCCTTTGTATCA
TGCTATTGCTTCCCGTATGGCTTTCATTTTCTCCTCCTTGTATAAATCCTGGTTGCTGTCTCTTTATGAG
GAGTTGTGGCCCGTTGTCAGGCAACGTGGCGTGGTGTGCACTGTGTTTGCTGACGCAACCCCCACTGGTT
GGGGCATTGCCACCACCTGTCAGCTCCTTTCCGGGACTTTCGCTTTCCCCCTCCCTATTGCCACGGCGGA
ACTCATCGCCGCCTGCCTTGCCCGCTGCTGGACAGGGGCTCGGCTGTTGGGCACTGACAATTCCGTGGTG
TTGTCGGGGAAGCTGACGTCCTTTCCATGGCTGCTCGCCTGTGTTGCCACCTGGATTCTGCGCGGGACGT
CCTTCTGCTACGTCCCTTCGGCCCTCAATCCAGCGGACCTTCCTTCCCGCGGCCTGCTGCCGGCTCTGCG
GCCTCTTCCGCGTCTTCGCCTTCGCCCTCAGACGAGTCGGATCTCCCTTTGGGCCGCCTCCCCGCCTGGA
ATTCTGCAGATATCCGGACTAGTGATCTAATTCTACCGGGTAGGGGAGGCGCTTTTCCCAAGGCAGTCTG
GAGCATGCGCTTTAGCAGCCCCGCTGGGCACTTGGCGCTACACAAGTGGCCTCTGGCCTCGCACACATTC
CACATCCACCGGTAGGCGCCAACCGGCTCCGTTCTTTGGTGGCCCCTTCGCGCCACCTTCTACTCCTCCC
CTAGTCAGGAAGTTCCCCCCCGCCCCGCAGCTCGCGTCGTGCAGGACGTGACAAATGGAAGTAGCACGTC
TCACTAGTCTCGTGCAGATGGACAGCACCGCTGAGCAATGGAAGCGGGTAGGCCTTTGGGGCAGCGGCCA
ATAGCAGCTTTGCTCCTTCGCTTTCTGGGCTCAGAGGCTGGGAAGGGGTGGGTCCGGGGGCGGGCTCAGG
GGCGGGCTCAGGGGCGGGGCGGGCGCCCGAAGGTCCTCCGGAGGCCCGGCATTCTGCACGCTTCAAAAGC
GCACGTCTGCCGCGCTGTTCTCCTCTTCCTCATCTCCGGGCCTTTCGACCTGCAGCCAATATGGGATCGG
CCATTGAACAAGATGGATTGCACGCAGGTTCTCCGGCCGCTTGGGTGGAGAGGCTATTCGGCTATGACTG
GGCACAACAGACAATCGGCTGCTCTGATGCCGCCGTGTTCCGGCTGTCAGCGCAGGGGCGCCCGGTTCTT
TTTGTCAAGACCGACCTGTCCGGTGCCCTGAATGAACTGCAGGACGAGGCAGCGCGGCTATCGTGGCTGG
CCACGACGGGCGTTCCTTGCGCAGCTGTGCTCGACGTTGTCACTGAAGCGGGAAGGGACTGGCTGCTATT
GGGCGAAGTGCCGGGGCAGGATCTCCTGTCATCTCACCTTGCTCCTGCCGAGAAAGTATCCATCATGGCT
GATGCAATGCGGCGGCTGCATACGCTTGATCCGGCTACCTGCCCATTCGACCACCAAGCGAAACATCGCA
TCGAGCGAGCACGTACTCGGATGGAAGCCGGTCTTGTCGATCAGGATGATCTGGACGAAGAGCATCAGGG
GCTCGCGCCAGCCGAACTGTTCGCCAGGCTCAAGGCGCGCATGCCCGACGGCGAGGATCTCGTCGTGACC
CATGGCGATGCCTGCTTGCCGAATATCATGGTGGAAAATGGCCGCTTTTCTGGATTCATCGACTGTGGCC
GGCTGGGTGTGGCGGACCGCTATCAGGACATAGCGTTGGCTACCCGTGATATTGCTGAAGAGCTTGGCGG
CGAATGGGCTGACCGCTTCCTCGTGCTTTACGGTATCGCCGCTCCCGATTCGCAGCGCATCGCCTTCTAT
CGCCTTCTTGACGAGTTCTTCTGAGGGGATCCGTCGAGGGCCCGGTACCTTTAAGACCAATGACTTACAA
GGCAGCTGTAGATCTTAGCCACTTTTTAAAAGAAAAGGGGGGACTGGAAGGGCTAGCTCACTCCCAACGA
AGACAAGATCTGCTTTTTGCTTGTACTGGGTCTCTCTGGTTAGACCAGATCTGAGCCTGGGAGCTCTCTG
GCTAACTAGGGAACCCACTGCTTAAGCCTCAATAAAGCTTGCCTTGAGTGCTTCAAGTAGTGTGTGCCCG
TCTGTTGTGTGACTCTGGTAACTAGAGATCCCTCAGACCCTTTTAGTCAGTGTGGAAAATCTCTAGCAGT
AGTAGTTCATGTCATCTTATTATTCAGTATTTATAACTTGCAAAGAAATGAATATCAGAGAGTGAGAGGA
ACTTGTTTATTGCAGCTTATAATGGTTACAAATAAAGCAATAGCATCACAAATTTCACAAATAAAGCATT
TTTTTCACTGCATTCTAGTTGTGGTTTGTCCAAACTCATCAATGTATCTTATCATGTCTGGCTCTAGCTA
TCCCGCCCCTAACTCCGCCCATCCCGCCCCTAACTCCGCCCAGTTCCGCCCATTCTCCGCCCCATGGCTG
ACTAATTTTTTTTATTTATGCAGAGGCCGAGGCCGCCTCGGCCTCTGAGCTATTCCAGAAGTAGTGAGGA
GGCTTTTTTGGAGGCCTAGGGACGTACCCAATTCGCCCTATAGTGAGTCGTATTACGCGCGCTCACTGGC
CGTCGTTTTACAACGTCGTGACTGGGAAAACCCTGGCGTTACCCAACTTAATCGCCTTGCAGCACATCCC
CCTTTCGCCAGCTGGCGTAATAGCGAAGAGGCCCGCACCGATCGCCCTTCCCAACAGTTGCGCAGCCTGA
ATGGCGAATGGG
[124 nt withheld, positions 8343-8466]
C
[91 nt withheld, positions 8468-8558]
A
[49 nt withheld, positions 8560-8608]
CCTTTGACGTTGGAGTCCACGTTCTTT
[37 nt withheld, positions 8636-8672]
ACCCTATCTCGGTCTATTCTTTTGATTTATAAGGGATTTTGCCGATTTCGGCCTATTGGTTAAAAAATGA
GCTGATTTAACAAAAATTTAACGCGAATTTTAACAAAATATTAACGCTTACAATTT
Features (pLannotate 1.2.2; 32 found; start..end, strand, type, name):
     26..130     +  promoter       AmpR promoter: bla
    131..991     +  CDS            AmpR: β-lactamase; bla; confers resistance to ampicillin, carbenicillin, and related antibiotics
   1162..1750    +  rep_origin     ori: high-copy-number ColE1/pMB1/pBR322/pUC origin of replication
   1933..2025    +  CDS            lacI (fragment): lac repressor; lacI; The lac repressor binds to the lac operator to inhibit transcription in E. coli. This inhibition can be relieved by adding lactose or isopropyl-β-D-thiogalactopyranoside (IPTG).
   2038..2059    +  protein_bind   CAP binding site: CAP binding activates transcription in the presence of cAMP. E. coli catabolite activator protein
   2074..2104    +  promoter       lac promoter: promoter for the E. coli lac operon
   2112..2128    +  protein_bind   lac operator: The lac repressor binds to the lac operator to inhibit transcription in E. coli. This inhibition can be relieved by adding lactose or isopropyl-β-D-thiogalactopyranoside (IPTG). lac repressor encoded by lacI
   2173..2191    +  promoter       T3 promoter: promoter for bacteriophage T3 RNA polymerase
   2219..2445    +  promoter       RSV promoter: Rous sarcoma virus enhancer/promoter
   2446..2626    +  LTR            5' LTR (truncated): truncated 5' long terminal repeat (LTR) from HIV-1
   2673..2798    +  misc_feature   HIV-1 Ψ: packaging signal of human immunodeficiency virus type 1
   2782..3145    +  CDS            HIV-1 gag (fragment): gag protein from human immunodeficiency virus 1; gag
   3291..3524    +  misc_feature   RRE: The Rev response element (RRE) of HIV-1 allows for Rev-dependent mRNA export from the nucleus to the cytoplasm.
   3901..4001    +  CDS            Rev (fragment): human immunodeficiency virus 1 (HIV-1) Rev protein; rev; enhances nuclear export of unspliced and incompletely spliced viral mRNAs
   4020..4137    +  misc_feature   cPPT/CTS: central polypurine tract and central termination sequence of HIV-1
   4157..4180    -  misc_feature   MCS (fragment): pBluescript multiple cloning site
   4183..4693    +  promoter       hPGK promoter: human phosphoglycerate kinase 1 promoter
   4748..4772    +  protein_bind   attB1: mutant version of attB; recombination site for the Gateway® BP reaction BP Clonase™
   4814..4834    +  CDS            FLAG (fragment): FLAG® epitope tag, followed by an enterokinase cleavage site
   4838..4858    +  CDS            FLAG (fragment): FLAG® epitope tag, followed by an enterokinase cleavage site
   4865..5413    +  CDS            RAP1B: RAP1B_HUMAN - Experimental evidence at protein level: Swiss-Prot protein existence level 1. GTP-binding protein that possesses intrinsic GTPase activity. Contributes to the polarizing activity of KRIT1 and CDH5 in the establishment and maintenance of correct endothelial cell polarity and vascular lumen. Required for the localization of phosphorylated PRKCZ, PARD3 and TIAM1 to the cell junction. Plays a role in the establishment of basal endothelial barrier function. From Homo sapiens (Human).
   5442..5466    -  protein_bind   attB2: mutant version of attB; recombination site for the Gateway® BP reaction BP Clonase™
   5497..6085    +  misc_feature   WPRE: woodchuck hepatitis virus posttranscriptional regulatory element
   6128..6627    +  promoter       PGK promoter: mouse phosphoglycerate kinase 1 promoter
   6641..7444    +  CDS            NeoR/KanR: aminoglycoside phosphotransferase from Tn5; aph(3')-II (or nptII); confers resistance to neomycin, kanamycin, and G418 (Geneticin®)
   7465..7602    +  CDS            nef (fragment): NEF_HV1LA - Experimental evidence at protein level: Swiss-Prot protein existence level 1. Extracellular Nef protein targets CD4(+) T-lymphocytes for apoptosis by interacting with CXCR4 surface receptors. From Human immunodeficiency virus type 1 group M subtype B (isolate Lai) (HIV-1).
   7588..7768    +  LTR            5' LTR (truncated): truncated 5' long terminal repeat (LTR) from HIV-1
   7840..7961    +  polyA_signal   SV40 poly(A) signal: SV40 polyadenylation signal
   8001..8136    +  rep_origin     SV40 ori: SV40 origin of replication
   8157..8175    -  promoter       T7 promoter: promoter for bacteriophage T7 RNA polymerase
   8183..8338    +  CDS            lacZα (fragment): LacZα fragment of β-galactosidase; lacZ fragment
   8343..8771    +  rep_origin     f1 ori (sequence partly withheld): f1 bacteriophage origin of replication; arrow indicates direction of (+) strand synthesis
