[The description below was written by a language model from this plasmid's Addgene catalogue record and pLannotate feature annotations shown in this document.]
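Description:
pLenti-PGK-flag-RAP1B-N17-neo is a lentiviral mammalian expression plasmid built on the pLenti PGK Neo DEST Gateway destination backbone. In bacteria it is maintained through a high-copy ColE1/pUC-type origin with ampicillin resistance (β-lactamase), and it also carries an f1 origin and remnants of a pBluescript-style lac/lacZα region flanked by T3 and T7 promoters. The viral portion has an HIV-1-derived architecture: an RSV promoter drives a truncated 5' LTR, followed by the Ψ packaging signal with a gag fragment, the Rev response element for Rev-dependent export of the genomic RNA, and the cPPT/CTS. A second truncated LTR closes the transfer cassette, followed by an SV40 polyadenylation signal and SV40 origin. Packaging functions are not encoded here and must be supplied separately.

The payload sits between attB1 and attB2 sites left by Gateway recombination from a pENTR entry clone. A human PGK promoter drives RAP1B carrying an N-terminal 2xFLAG tag and a serine 17 to asparagine substitution, a change at the position classically used to generate dominant-negative, nucleotide-binding-impaired small GTPases, although the record itself does not describe the mutant's behaviour. The catalogue lists the cDNA as bovine, while the automated annotation matched it to the human RAP1B protein. A WPRE downstream of the insert enhances transcript expression, and a separate mouse PGK promoter drives the Tn5 neomycin phosphotransferase gene, allowing G418 selection of transduced cells. The construct is intended for stable expression of FLAG-tagged RAP1B-N17 in mammalian cells. The associated study concerned Plexin-B2 and stem cell cytoskeletal tension and adhesion.
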