Addgene plasmid #156176: pLenti-PGK-flag-RAP1B-N17-neo
Purpose: Lentiviral vector for expression of flag-RAP1B-N17, with neomycin selection
Depositing lab: Roland Friedel. Depositing organization: Icahn School of Medicine at Mount Sinai. Publication: Plexin-B2 orchestrates collective stem cell dynamics via actomyosin contractility, cytoskeletal tension and adhesion. Junqueira Alves C, Dariolli R, Haydak J, Kang S, Hannah T, Wiener RJ, DeFronzo S, Tejero R, Gusella GL, Ramakrishnan A, Alves Dias R, Wojcinski A, Kesari S, Shen L, Sobie EA, Rodrigues Furtado de Mendonca JP, Azeloglu EU, Zou H, Friedel RH. Nat Commun. 2021 Oct 14;12(1):6019. doi: 10.1038/s41467-021-26296-7. PubMed 34650052.
Backbone
  Vector backbone: pLenti PGK Neo DEST (w531-1)
  Backbone manufacturer: Campeau lab (addgene #19067)
  Backbone size w/o insert (bp): 9778
  Total vector size (bp): 8792
  Vector type: Mammalian Expression, Lentiviral
  Selectable markers: Neomycin (select with G418)
Growth in bacteria
  Bacterial resistance: Ampicillin, 100 μg/mL
  Growth temperature: 37°C
  Growth strain: NEB Stable
  Copy number: High Copy
Gene/Insert
  Gene/Insert name: RAP1B
  Species: B. taurus (bovine)
  Insert size (bp): 609
  Mutation: changed Serine 17 to Asparagine
  GenBank ID: NM_175824
  Entrez Gene: RAP1B
  Promoter: human PGK
  Tag / fusion protein: 2xFLAG (N terminal on insert)
  Cloning method: Gateway Cloning
  Sequencing primers: 5′ PGK_F (GTGTTCCGCATTCTGCAAG); 3′ WPRE_R (CATAGCGTAAAAGGAGCAACA)
Resource information
  A portion of this plasmid was derived from a plasmid made by: flag-RAP1B-N17 was cloned using Addgene ID #118322, Flag-Rap1b N17
Terms and licenses: Academic/Nonprofit Terms; Industry Terms: Not Available to Industry
Depositor comments: flag-RAP1B-N17 cDNA was amplified by PCR and cloned into pENTR DTOPO and transferred by Gateway cloning into Desination vector. bioRxiv 10.1101/792077
How to cite: pLenti-PGK-flag-RAP1B-N17-neo was a gift from Roland Friedel (Addgene plasmid # 156176 ; http://n2t.net/addgene:156176 ; RRID:Addgene_156176)
